>Addgene plasmid #53969 | pCR2.1-Ins2-842 | depositor full sequence | sequence record 84089 | pCR2.1-Ins2-842 sequence 4785 bps
AGCGCCCAATACGCAAACCGCCTCTCCCCGCGCGTTGGCCGATTCATTAATGCAGCTGGCACGACAGGTT
TCCCGACTGGAAAGCGGGCAGTGAGCGCAACGCAATTAATGTGAGTTAGCTCACTCATTAGGCACCCCAG
GCTTTACACTTTATGCTTCCGGCTCGTATGTTGTGTGGAATTGTGAGCGGATAACAATTTCACACAGGAA
ACAGCTATGACCATGATTACGCCAAGCTTGGTACCGAGCTCGGATCCACTAGTAACGGCCGCCAGTGTGC
TGGAATTCGCCCTTGAGCTCGGACCATTAAGTGCCTTGCTGCCTGAATTCTGCTTTCCTTCTACCTCTGA
GAGAGAGCTGGGGACTCGGCTGAGTTAAGAACCCAGCTATCAATTGGAACTGTGAAACAGTCCAAGGGAC
AAAGATACTAGGTCCCCAACTGCAACTTCCTGGGGAATGATGTGGAAAAATGCTCAGCCAAGGACAAAGA
AAGCATCACCCACTCTGGAACAATGTCCCCTGCTGTGAACTGGTTCATCAGGCCATCAGGGCCCCTTGTT
AAGACTCTAATTACCCTAGGACTAAGTAGAGGTGTTGACGTCCAATGAGCGCTTTCTGCAGACCTAGCAC
CAGGGAAGTGTTTGGAAACTGCAGCTTCAGCCCCTCTGGCCATCTGCTGACCTACCCCACCTGGAGCCCT
TAATGGGTCAAACAGCAAAGTCCAGGGGGCAGAGAGGAGGTGCTTTGGTCTATAAAGGTAGTGGGGACCC
AGTAACCACCAGCCCTAAGTGATCCGCTACAATCAAAAACCATCAGCAAGCAGGAAGGTACTCTTCTCAG
TGGGCCTGGCTCCCCAGCTAAGACCTCAGGGACTTGAGGTAGGATATAGCCTCCTCTCTTACGTGAAACT
TTTGCTATCCTCAACCCAGCCTATCTTCCAGGTTATTGTTTCAACATGGCCCTGTGGATGCGCTTCCTGC
CCCTGCTGGCCCTGCTCTTCCTCTGGGAGTCCCACCCCACCCAGGCTTTTGTCAAGCAGCACCTTTGTGG
TTCCCACCTGGTGGAGGCTCTCTACCTGGTGTGTGGGGAGCGTGGCTTCTTCTACACACCCATGTCCCGC
CGTGAAGTGGAGGACCCACAAGCCATGGAAGGGCGAATTCTGCAGATATCCATCACACTGGCGGCCGCTC
GAGCATGCATCTAGAGGGCCCAATTCGCCCTATAGTGAGTCGTATTACAATTCACTGGCCGTCGTTTTAC
AACGTCGTGACTGGGAAAACCCTGGCGTTACCCAACTTAATCGCCTTGCAGCACATCCCCCTTTCGCCAG
CTGGCGTAATAGCGAAGAGGCCCGCACCGATCGCCCTTCCCAACAGTTGCGCAGCCTGAATGGCGAATGG
[124 nt withheld, positions 1401-1524]
C
[91 nt withheld, positions 1526-1616]
A
[49 nt withheld, positions 1618-1666]
CCTTTGACGTTGGAGTCCACGTTCTTT
[37 nt withheld, positions 1694-1730]
ACCCTATCTCGGTCTATTCTTTTGATTTATAAGGGATTTTGCCGATTTCGGCCTATTGGTTAAAAAATGA
GCTGATTTAACAAAAATTTAACGCGAATTTTAACAAAATTCAGGGCGCAAGGGCTGCTAAAGGAAGCGGA
ACACGTAGAAAGCCAGTCCGCAGAAACGGTGCTGACCCCGGATGAATGTCAGCTACTGGGCTATCTGGAC
AAGGGAAAACGCAAGCGCAAAGAGAAAGCAGGTAGCTTGCAGTGGGCTTACATGGCGATAGCTAGACTGG
GCGGTTTTATGGACAGCAAGCGAACCGGAATTGCCAGCTGGGGCGCCCTCTGGTAAGGTTGGGAAGCCCT
GCAAAGTAAACTGGATGGCTTTCTTGCCGCCAAGGATCTGATGGCGCAGGGGATCAAGATCTGATCAAGA
GACAGGATGAGGATCGTTTCGCATGATTGAACAAGATGGATTGCACGCAGGTTCTCCGGCCGCTTGGGTG
GAGAGGCTATTCGGCTATGACTGGGCACAACAGACAATCGGCTGCTCTGATGCCGCCGTGTTCCGGCTGT
CAGCGCAGGGGCGCCCGGTTCTTTTTGTCAAGACCGACCTGTCCGGTGCCCTGAATGAACTGCAGGACGA
GGCAGCGCGGCTATCGTGGCTGGCCACGACGGGCGTTCCTTGCGCAGCTGTGCTCGACGTTGTCACTGAA
GCGGGAAGGGACTGGCTGCTATTGGGCGAAGTGCCGGGGCAGGATCTCCTGTCATCCCACCTTGCTCCTG
CCGAGAAAGTATCCATCATGGCTGATGCAATGCGGCGGCTGCATACGCTTGATCCGGCTACCTGCCCATT
CGACCACCAAGCGAAACATCGCATCGAGCGAGCACGTACTCGGATGGAAGCCGGTCTTGTCGATCAGGAT
GATCTGGACGAAGAGCATCAGGGGCTCGCGCCAGCCGAACTGTTCGCCAGGCTCAAGGCGCGCATGCCCG
ACGGCGAGGATCTCGTCGTGACCCATGGCGATGCCTGCTTGCCGAATATCATGGTGGAAAATGGCCGCTT
TTCTGGATTCATCGACTGTGGCCGGCTGGGTGTGGCGGACCGCTATCAGGACATAGCGTTGGCTACCCGT
GATATTGCTGAAGAGCTTGGCGGCGAATGGGCTGACCGCTTCCTCGTGCTTTACGGTATCGCCGCTCCCG
ATTCGCAGCGCATCGCCTTCTATCGCCTTCTTGACGAGTTCTTCTGAATTGAAAAAGGAAGAGTATGAGT
ATTCAACATTTCCGTGTCGCCCTTATTCCCTTTTTTGCGGCATTTTGCCTTCCTGTTTTTGCTCACCCAG
AAACGCTGGTGAAAGTAAAAGATGCTGAAGATCAGTTGGGTGCACGAGTGGGTTACATCGAACTGGATCT
CAACAGCGGTAAGATCCTTGAGAGTTTTCGCCCCGAAGAACGTTTTCCAATGATGAGCACTTTTAAAGTT
CTGCTATGTGGCGCGGTATTATCCCGTATTGACGCCGGGCAAGAGCAACTCGGTCGCCGCATACACTATT
CTCAGAATGACTTGGTTGAGTACTCACCAGTCACAGAAAAGCATCTTACGGATGGCATGACAGTAAGAGA
ATTATGCAGTGCTGCCATAACCATGAGTGATAACACTGCGGCCAACTTACTTCTGACAACGATCGGAGGA
CCGAAGGAGCTAACCGCTTTTTTGCACAACATGGGGGATCATGTAACTCGCCTTGATCGTTGGGAACCGG
AGCTGAATGAAGCCATACCAAACGACGAGCGTGACACCACGATGCCTGTAGCAATGGCAACAACGTTGCG
CAAACTATTAACTGGCGAACTACTTACTCTAGCTTCCCGGCAACAATTAATAGACTGGATGGAGGCGGAT
AAAGTTGCAGGACCACTTCTGCGCTCGGCCCTTCCGGCTGGCTGGTTTATTGCTGATAAATCTGGAGCCG
GTGAGCGTGGGTCTCGCGGTATCATTGCAGCACTGGGGCCAGATGGTAAGCCCTCCCGTATCGTAGTTAT
CTACACGACGGGGAGTCAGGCAACTATGGATGAACGAAATAGACAGATCGCTGAGATAGGTGCCTCACTG
ATTAAGCATTGGTAACTGTCAGACCAAGTTTACTCATATATACTTTAGATTGATTTAAAACTTCATTTTT
AATTTAAAAGGATCTAGGTGAAGATCCTTTTTGATAATCTCATGACCAAAATCCCTTAACGTGAGTTTTC
GTTCCACTGAGCGTCAGACCCCGTAGAAAAGATCAAAGGATCTTCTTGAGATCCTTTTTTTCTGCGCGTA
ATCTGCTGCTTGCAAACAAAAAAACCACCGCTACCAGCGGTGGTTTGTTTGCCGGATCAAGAGCTACCAA
CTCTTTTTCCGAAGGTAACTGGCTTCAGCAGAGCGCAGATACCAAATACTGTTCTTCTAGTGTAGCCGTA
GTTAGGCCACCACTTCAAGAACTCTGTAGCACCGCCTACATACCTCGCTCTGCTAATCCTGTTACCAGTG
GCTGCTGCCAGTGGCGATAAGTCGTGTCTTACCGGGTTGGACTCAAGACGATAGTTACCGGATAAGGCGC
AGCGGTCGGGCTGAACGGGGGGTTCGTGCACACAGCCCAGCTTGGAGCGAACGACCTACACCGAACTGAG
ATACCTACAGCGTGAGCTATGAGAAAGCGCCACGCTTCCCGAAGGGAGAAAGGCGGACAGGTATCCGGTA
AGCGGCAGGGTCGGAACAGGAGAGCGCACGAGGGAGCTTCCAGGGGGAAACGCCTGGTATCTTTATAGTC
CTGTCGGGTTTCGCCACCTCTGACTTGAGCGTCGATTTTTGTGATGCTCGTCAGGGGGGCGGAGCCTATG
GAAAAACGCCAGCAACGCGGCCTTTTTACGGTTCCTGGCCTTTTGCTGGCCTTTTGCTCACATGTTCTTT
CCTGCGTTATCCCCTGATTCTGTGGATAACCGTATTACCGCCTTTGAGTGAGCTGATACCGCTCGCCGCA
GCCGAACGACCGAGCGCAGCGAGTCAGTGAGCGAGGAAGCGGAAG
Features (pLannotate 1.2.2; 13 found; start..end, strand, type, name):
      2..94      +  CDS            lacI (fragment): lac repressor; lacI; The lac repressor binds to the lac operator to inhibit transcription in E. coli. This inhibition can be relieved by adding lactose or isopropyl-β-D-thiogalactopyranoside (IPTG).
    107..128     +  protein_bind   CAP binding site: CAP binding activates transcription in the presence of cAMP. E. coli catabolite activator protein
    143..173     +  promoter       lac promoter: promoter for the E. coli lac operon
    181..197     +  protein_bind   lac operator: The lac repressor binds to the lac operator to inhibit transcription in E. coli. This inhibition can be relieved by adding lactose or isopropyl-β-D-thiogalactopyranoside (IPTG). lac repressor encoded by lacI
    956..1141    +  CDS            Ins2 (fragment): INS2_MOUSE - Also known as Ins-2. Experimental evidence at protein level: Swiss-Prot protein existence level 1. Insulin decreases blood glucose concentration. It increases cell permeability to monosaccharides, amino acids and fatty acids. It accelerates glycolysis, the pentose phosphate cycle, and glycogen synthesis in liver. From Mus musculus (Mouse).
   1219..1237    -  promoter       T7 promoter: promoter for bacteriophage T7 RNA polymerase
   1240..1397    +  CDS            lacZα (fragment): LacZα fragment of β-galactosidase; lacZ fragment
   1401..1829    +  rep_origin     f1 ori (sequence partly withheld): f1 bacteriophage origin of replication; arrow indicates direction of (+) strand synthesis
   1842..2141    +  CDS            tnpA (fragment): TN5P_ECOLX - Also known as tnp. Experimental evidence at protein level: Swiss-Prot protein existence level 1. Mediates transposition of transposon Tn5 by a 'cut and paste' mechanism. First, the monomeric transposase binds the 19 bp inverted DNA repeats flanking the transposon. Then, dimerization of the DNA- bound transposase creates a synaptic DNA complex. After nicking of the first DNA strand, excision of the transposon proceeds through a series of intermediates. The transposase then mediates the insertion of the transposon at a new site by strand transfer. The activity of the wild- type tran
   2173..2964    +  CDS            neo: KKA2_KLEPN - Also known as kan, nptII. Experimental evidence at protein level: Swiss-Prot protein existence level 1. Resistance to kanamycin, neomycin, paromomycin, ribostamycin, butirosin and gentamicin B. From Klebsiella pneumoniae.
   2968..2984    +  promoter       AmpR promoter (fragment): bla
   2985..3845    +  CDS            AmpR: β-lactamase; bla; confers resistance to ampicillin, carbenicillin, and related antibiotics
   4016..4604    +  rep_origin     ori: high-copy-number ColE1/pMB1/pBR322/pUC origin of replication
