[The description below was written by a language model from this plasmid's Addgene catalogue record and pLannotate feature annotations shown in this document.]
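Description:
pCR2.1-Ins2-842 is a small bacterial cloning plasmid made by TOPO cloning an 842 bp fragment of the mouse Ins2 (insulin II) gene into the unmodified commercial pCR2.1-TOPO vector, giving a construct of about 4.8 kb. It is propagated in E. coli from a high-copy ColE1/pUC-type origin and carries two selectable markers, a β-lactamase gene for ampicillin resistance and a neo/nptII gene for kanamycin resistance. The short Tn5 transposase fragment annotated upstream of neo is a remnant of the transposon from which that marker derives. An f1 phage origin is also present, which in principle allows single-stranded DNA production.

The insert sits in the vector's cloning site within the lacZα region, downstream of the CAP binding site, lac promoter and lac operator. It is flanked on the far side by an inward-facing T7 promoter, followed by the remaining lacZα fragment. Interruption of lacZα is the basis of blue/white screening in this vector family. The annotation detects only a partial Ins2 coding segment within the insert, consistent with the catalogue description of a partial gene. The rest of the 842 bp is not annotated, and the record does not specify which parts of the locus it covers.

Although the plasmid is catalogued as a bacterial expression vector with a lac promoter, it is not intended to produce insulin. It serves as a defined template, used as a control for methylation-specific PCR assays of Ins2. The associated work developed a quantitative assay of this kind for monitoring beta cell death in type 1 diabetes.
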