Addgene plasmid #53969: pCR2.1-Ins2-842
Purpose: 842 bp insert from mouse Ins2 gene used as a control for methylation-specific PCR assays
Depositing lab: Kevin Ferreri. Depositing organization: Beckman Research Institute of the City of Hope. Publication: Development of a quantitative methylation-specific polymerase chain reaction method for monitoring beta cell death in type 1 diabetes. Husseiny MI, Kuroda A, Kaye AN, Nair I, Kandeel F, Ferreri K. PLoS One. 2012;7(10):e47942. doi: 10.1371/journal.pone.0047942. Epub 2012 Oct 29. PubMed 23144715.
Backbone
  Vector backbone: pCR2.1-TOPO
  Backbone manufacturer: Life Technologies
  Total vector size (bp): 4787
  Modifications to backbone: none
  Vector type: Bacterial Expression
Growth in bacteria
  Bacterial resistance: Ampicillin and Kanamycin, 100 & 50 μg/mL
  Growth temperature: 37°C
  Growth strain: DH5alpha
  Copy number: Unknown
Gene/Insert
  Gene/Insert name: mouse Ins2 gene partial
  Species: M. musculus (mouse)
  Insert size (bp): 842
  GenBank ID: NM_001185083.1
  Entrez Gene: Ins2 (a.k.a. Ins-2, InsII, Mody, Mody4)
  Promoter: lac
  Cloning method: TOPO Cloning
  Sequencing primers: 5′ M13 reverse; 3′ T7
Terms and licenses: Academic/Nonprofit Terms; Industry Terms: Not Available to Industry
How to cite: pCR2.1-Ins2-842 was a gift from Kevin Ferreri (Addgene plasmid # 53969 ; http://n2t.net/addgene:53969 ; RRID:Addgene_53969)
