>Addgene plasmid #53969 | pCR2.1-Ins2-842 | addgene partial sequence | sequence record 89667 | M13pUC-Fwd 5'-CCCAGTCACGACGTTGTAAAACG-3'
CGACTCACTATAGGGCGAATTGGGCCCTCTAGATGCATGCTCGAGCGGCCGCCAGTGTGATGGATATCTG
CAGAATTCGCCCTTCCATGGCTTGTGGGTCCTCCACTTCACGGCGGGACATGGGTGTGTAGAAGAAGCCA
CGCTCCCCACACACCAGGTAGAGAGCCTCCACCAGGTGGGAACCACAAAGGTGCTGCTTGACAAAAGCCT
GGGTGGGGTGGGACTCCCAGAGGAAGAGCAGGGCCAGCAGGGGCAGGAAGCGCATCCACAGGGCCATGTT
GAAACAATAACCTGGAAGATAGGCTGGGTTGAGGATAGCAAAAGTTTCACGTAAGAGAGGAGGCTATATC
CTACCTCAAGTCCCTGAGGTCTTAGCTGGGGAGCCAGGCCCACTGAGAAGAGTACCTTCCTGCTTGCTGA
TGGTTTTTGATTGTAGCGGATCACTTAGGGCTGGTGGTTACTGGGTCCCCACTACCTTTATAGACCAAAG
CACCTCCTCTCTGCCCCCTGGACTTTGCTGTTTGACCCATTAAGGGCTCCAGGTGGGGTAGGTCAGCAGA
TGGCCAGAGGGGCTGAAGCTGCAGTTTCCAAACACTTCCCTGGTGCTAGGTCTGCAGAAAGCGCTCATTG
GACGTCAACACCTCTACTTAGTCCTAGGGTAATTAGAGTCTTAACAAGGGGCCCTGATGGCCTGATGAAC
CAGTTCACAGCAGGGGACATTGTTCCAGAGTGGGTGATGCTTTCTTTGTCCTTGGCTGAGCATTTTTCCA
CATCATTCCCCAGGAAGTTGCAGTTGGGGACCTAGTATCTTTGTCCCTTGGACTGTTTCACAGTTCCAAT
TGATAGCTGGGTTCTTAACTCAGCCGAGTCCCCAGCTCTCTCTCAGAGGTAGAAGGAAAGCAGAATTCAG
GCAGCAAGGCACTTAATGGTCCGAGCTCAAGGGCGAATTCCAGCACACTGGCGGCCGTTACTAGTGGATC
CGAGCTCGGTACCAAGCTTG
