>Addgene plasmid #53969 | pCR2.1-Ins2-842 | addgene partial sequence | sequence record 89668 | M13pUC-Rev 5'-AGCGGATAACAATTTCACACAGG-3'
CGCCAAGCTATTTAGGTGACACTATAGAATACTCAAGCTATGCATCAAGCTTGGTACCGAGCTCGGATCC
ACTAGTAACGGCCGCCAGTGTGCTGGAATTCGCCCTTGAGCTCGGACCATTAAGTGCCTTGCTGCCTGAA
TTCTGCTTTCCTTCTACCTCTGAGAGAGAGCTGGGGACTCGGCTGAGTTAAGAACCCAGCTATCAATTGG
AACTGTGAAACAGTCCAAGGGACAAAGATACTAGGTCCCCAACTGCAACTTCCTGGGGAATGATGTGGAA
AAATGCTCAGCCAAGGACAAAGAAAGCATCACCCACTCTGGAACAATGTCCCCTGCTGTGAACTGGTTCA
TCAGGCCATCAGGGCCCCTTGTTAAGACTCTAATTACCCTAGGACTAAGTAGAGGTGTTGACGTCCAATG
AGCGCTTTCTGCAGACCTAGCACCAGGGAAGTGTTTGGAAACTGCAGCTTCAGCCCCTCTGGCCATCTGC
TGACCTACCCCACCTGGAGCCCTTAATGGGTCAAACAGCAAAGTCCAGGGGGCAGAGAGGAGGTGCTTTG
GTCTATAAAGGTAGTGGGGACCCAGTAACCACCAGCCCTAAGTGATCCGCTACAATCAAAAACCATCAGC
AAGCAGGAAGGTACTCTTCTCAGTGGGCCTGGCTCCCCAGCTAAGACCTCAGGGACTTGAGGTAGGATAT
AGCCTCCTCTCTTACGTGAAACTTTTGCTATCCTCAACCCAGCCTATCTTCCAGGTTATTGTTTCAACAT
GGCCCTGTGGATGCGCTTCCTGCCCCTGCTGGCCCTGCTCTTCCTCTGGGAGTCCCACCCCACCCAGGCT
TTTGTCAAGCAGCACCTTTGTGGTTCCCACCTGGTGGAGGCTCTCTACCTGGTGTGTGGGGAGCGTGGCT
TCTTCTACACACCCATGTCCCGCCGTGAAGTGGAGGACCCACAAGCCATGGAAGGGCGAATTCTGCA
